>Addgene plasmid #120030 | pMaCTag-P34 | addgene full sequence | sequence record 232637 | Addgene NGS Result
ATTTAGGTGACACTATAGAACGCGGCCGCCAGCTGAAGCTTCGTACGTCAGGTGGAGGAGGTAGTGGCGG
AGGCGGATCCGACTACAAAGACCATGACGGTGATTATAAAGATCATGATATCGATTACAAGGATGACGAT
GACAAGTAGACTAGTAACTTGTTTATTGCAGCTTATAATGGTTACAAATAAAGCAATAGCATCACAAATT
TCACAAATAAAGCATTTTTTTCACTGCATTCTAGTTGTGGTTTGTCCAAACTCATCAATGTATCTTAGTC
GATATAACTTCGTATAGCATACATTATACGAAGTTATGTCGACGGTGTGGAAAGTCCCCAGGCTCCCCAG
CAGGCAGAAGTATGCAAAGCATGCATCTCAATTAGTCAGCAACCAGGTGTGGAAAGTCCCCAGGCTCCCC
AGCAGGCAGAAGTATGCAAAGCATGCATCTCAATTAGTCAGCAACCATAGTCCCGCCCCTAACTCCGCCC
ATCCCGCCCCTAACTCCGCCCAGTTCCGCCCATTCTCCGCCCCATGGCTGACTAATTTTTTTTATTTATG
CAGAGGCCGAGGCCGCCTCGGCCTCTGAGCTATTCCAGAAGTAGTGAGGAGGCTTTTTTGGAGGCCTAGG
CTTTTGCAAAGAATTCGCCACCATGACTGAGTACAAGCCTACTGTGCGTTTAGCCACCAGGGATGATGTG
CCACGAGCCGTGAGGACACTAGCAGCCGCCTTTGCTGACTACCCAGCTACAAGGCACACCGTGGACCCTG
ACAGACACATTGAAAGAGTCACAGAACTTCAGGAGCTGTTTTTAACTAGGGTGGGCCTGGATATTGGCAA
AGTCTGGGTGGCCGATGATGGAGCAGCAGTTGCAGTGTGGACCACCCCAGAGTCTGTTGAAGCTGGAGCT
GTCTTTGCAGAAATTGGACCAAGAATGGCCGAGTTATCTGGCAGCAGGCTGGCTGCTCAACAGCAGATGG
AAGGATTATTAGCTCCCCACAGACCCAAGGAGCCTGCCTGGTTCCTGGCAACAGTTGGAGTTTCTCCAGA
CCATCAGGGCAAGGGCTTAGGATCTGCTGTGGTGCTGCCTGGTGTGGAAGCAGCTGAGAGAGCTGGGGTG
CCAGCATTTCTGGAGACATCAGCTCCTAGAAACCTGCCCTTCTATGAACGGCTGGGCTTCACAGTGACTG
CTGATGTGGAGGTGCCTGAGGGCCCCAGAACCTGGTGCATGACAAGAAAACCAGGAGCCTGACTGCAGCG
ACTGTGCCTTCTAGTTGCCAGCCATCTGTTGTTTGCCCCTCCCCCGTGCCTTCCTTGACCCTGGAAGGTG
CCACTCCCACTGTCCTTTCCTAATAAAATGAGGAAATTGCATCGCATTGTCTGAGTAGGTGTCATTCTAT
TCTGGGGGGTGGGGTGGGGCAGGACAGCAAGGGGGAGGATTGGGAAGACAATAGCAGGCATGCTGGGGAT
GCGGTGGGCTCTATGGCTCGAGGAGGGCCTATTTCCCATGATTCCTTCATATTTGCATATACGATACAAG
GCTGTTAGAGAGATAATTGGAATTAATTTGACTGTAAACACAAAGATATTAGTACAAAATACGTGACGTA
GAAAGTAATAATTTCTTGGGTAGTTTGCAGTTTTAAAATTATGTTTTAAAATGGACTATCATATGCTTAC
CGTAACTTGAAAGTATTTCGATTTCTTGGCTTTATATATCTTGTGGAAAGGACGAAACACCGATAACTTC
GTATAGCATACATTATACGAAGTTATGGTACCGATGCAGCTAGCCCGCGGATCTGCCGGTCTCCCTATAG
TGAGTCGTATTAATTTCGATAAGCCAGGTTAACCTGCATTAATGAATCGGCCAACGCGCGGGGAGAGGCG
GTTTGCGTATTGGGCGCTCTTCCGCTTCCTCGCTCACTGACTCGCTGCGCTCGGTCGTTCGGCTGCGGCG
AGCGGTATCAGCTCACTCAAAGGCGGTAATACGGTTATCCACAGAATCAGGGGATAACGCAGGAAAGAAC
ATGTGAGCAAAAGGCCAGCAAAAGGCCAGGAACCGTAAAAAGGCCGCGTTGCTGGCGTTTTTCCATAGGC
TCCGCCCCCCTGACGAGCATCACAAAAATCGACGCTCAAGTCAGAGGTGGCGAAACCCGACAGGACTATA
AAGATACCAGGCGTTTCCCCCTGGAAGCTCCCTCGTGCGCTCTCCTGTTCCGACCCTGCCGCTTACCGGA
TACCTGTCCGCCTTTCTCCCTTCGGGAAGCGTGGCGCTTTCTCATAGCTCACGCTGTAGGTATCTCAGTT
CGGTGTAGGTCGTTCGCTCCAAGCTGGGCTGTGTGCACGAACCCCCCGTTCAGCCCGACCGCTGCGCCTT
ATCCGGTAACTATCGTCTTGAGTCCAACCCGGTAAGACACGACTTATCGCCACTGGCAGCAGCCACTGGT
AACAGGATTAGCAGAGCGAGGTATGTAGGCGGTGCTACAGAGTTCTTGAAGTGGTGGCCTAACTACGGCT
ACACTAGAAGAACAGTATTTGGTATCTGCGCTCTGCTGAAGCCAGTTACCTTCGGAAAAAGAGTTGGTAG
CTCTTGATCCGGCAAACAAACCACCGCTGGTAGCGGTGGTTTTTTTGTTTGCAAGCAGCAGATTACGCGC
AGAAAAAAAGGATCTCAAGAAGATCCTTTGATCTTTTCTACGGGGTCTGACGCTCAGTGGAACGAAAACT
CACGTTAAGGGATTTTGGTCATGAGATTATCAAAAAGGATCTTCACCTAGATCCTTTTAAATTAAAAATG
AAGTTTTAAATCAATCTAAAGTATATATGAGTAAACTTGGTCTGACAGTTACCAATGCTTAATCAGTGAG
GCACCTATCTCAGCGATCTGTCTATTTCGTTCATCCATAGTTGCCTGACTCCCCGTCGTGTAGATAACTA
CGATACGGGAGGGCTTACCATCTGGCCCCAGTGCTGCAATGATACCGCGAGACCCACGCTCACCGGCTCC
AGATTTATCAGCAATAAACCAGCCAGCCGGAAGGGCCGAGCGCAGAAGTGGTCCTGCAACTTTATCCGCC
TCCATCCAGTCTATTAATTGTTGCCGGGAAGCTAGAGTAAGTAGTTCGCCAGTTAATAGTTTGCGCAACG
TTGTTGCCATTGCTACAGGCATCGTGGTGTCACGCTCGTCGTTTGGTATGGCTTCATTCAGCTCCGGTTC
CCAACGATCAAGGCGAGTTACATGATCCCCCATGTTGTGCAAAAAAGCGGTTAGCTCCTTCGGTCCTCCG
ATCGTTGTCAGAAGTAAGTTGGCCGCAGTGTTATCACTCATGGTTATGGCAGCACTGCATAATTCTCTTA
CTGTCATGCCATCCGTAAGATGCTTTTCTGTGACTGGTGAGTACTCAACCAAGTCATTCTGAGAATAGTG
TATGCGGCGACCGAGTTGCTCTTGCCCGGCGTCAATACGGGATAATACCGCGCCACATAGCAGAACTTTA
AAAGTGCTCATCATTGGAAAACGTTCTTCGGGGCGAAAACTCTCAAGGATCTTACCGCTGTTGAGATCCA
GTTCGATGTAACCCACTCGTGCACCCAACTGATCTTCAGCATCTTTTACTTTCACCAGCGTTTCTGGGTG
AGCAAAAACAGGAAGGCAAAATGCCGCAAAAAAGGGAATAAGGGCGACACGGAAATGTTGAATACTCATA
CTCTTCCTTTTTCAATATTATTGAAGCATTTATCAGGGTTATTGTCTCATGAGCGGATACATATTTGAAT
GTATTTAGAAAAATAAACAAATAGGGGTTCCGCGCACATTTCCCCGAAAAGTGCCACCTGACGTCTAAGA
AACCATTATTATCATGACATTAACCTATAAAAATAGGCGTATCACGAGGCCCTTTCGTCTCGCGCGTTTC
GGTGATGACGGTGAAAACCTCTGACACATGCAGCTCCCGGAGACGGTCACAGCTTGTCTGTAAGCGGATG
CCGGGAGCAGACAAGCCCGTCAGGGCGCGTCAGCGGGTGTTGGCGGGTGTCGGGGCTGGCTTAACTATGC
GGCATCAGAGCAGATTGTACTGAGAGTGCACCATATGGACATATTGTCGTTAGAACGCGGCTACAATTAA
TACATAACCTTATGTATCATACACATACG
Features (pLannotate 1.2.2; 16 found; start..end, strand, type, name):
      1..19      +  promoter       SP6 promoter: promoter for bacteriophage SP6 RNA polymerase
     81..146     +  CDS            3xFLAG: three tandem FLAG® epitope tags, followed by an enterokinase cleavage site
    156..277     +  polyA_signal   SV40 poly(A) signal: SV40 polyadenylation signal
    284..317     +  protein_bind   loxP: Cre-mediated recombination occurs in the 8-bp core sequence (GCATACAT). Cre recombinase
    324..640     +  promoter       SV40 promoter: SV40 enhancer and early promoter
    653..1249    +  CDS            pac: PUAC_STRAD - Protein predicted: Swiss-Prot protein existence level 4. Detoxification of puromycin. From Streptomyces alboniger.
   1262..1486    +  polyA_signal   bGH poly(A) signal: bovine growth hormone polyadenylation signal
   1493..1733    +  promoter       U6 promoter: RNA polymerase III promoter for human U6 snRNA
   1743..1776    +  protein_bind   loxP: Cre-mediated recombination occurs in the 8-bp core sequence (GCATACAT). Cre recombinase
   1814..1832    -  promoter       T7 promoter: promoter for bacteriophage T7 RNA polymerase
   1854..1907    -  CDS            lacI (fragment): lac repressor; lacI; The lac repressor binds to the lac operator to inhibit transcription in E. coli. This inhibition can be relieved by adding lactose or isopropyl-β-D-thiogalactopyranoside (IPTG).
   2090..2678    -  rep_origin     ori: high-copy-number ColE1/pMB1/pBR322/pUC origin of replication
   2849..3709    -  CDS            AmpR: β-lactamase; bla; confers resistance to ampicillin, carbenicillin, and related antibiotics
   3710..3814    -  promoter       AmpR promoter: bla
   3909..3944    +  CDS            rop (fragment): Rop protein, which maintains plasmids at low copy number; rop
   4046..4097    +  misc_feature   bom (fragment): basis of mobility region from pBR322
