[The description below was written by a language model from this plasmid's Addgene catalogue record and pLannotate feature annotations shown in this document.]
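Description:
pMaCTag-P34 is a PCR template plasmid built on the pFA6a backbone, intended as the source of a tagging cassette for C-terminal tagging of endogenous mammalian genes with a 3xFLAG epitope, not for direct expression. It is propagated in E. coli as a high-copy plasmid through a ColE1/pUC-type origin and selected with ampicillin via the β-lactamase gene. SP6 and T7 phage promoters flank the cassette. Small fragments annotated as lacI, rop and bom are backbone remnants.

The cassette begins with a promoterless 3xFLAG coding sequence, cloned between BamHI and SpeI sites, followed by an SV40 polyadenylation signal. The tag has no promoter of its own because it is meant to be fused in frame to the 3′ end of a chromosomal gene and expressed under that gene's native regulation. Downstream lies a puromycin resistance unit, consisting of the SV40 enhancer/early promoter driving the pac gene (puromycin N-acetyltransferase) with a bGH polyadenylation signal, which allows selection of mammalian cells that have integrated the cassette. A human U6 RNA polymerase III promoter sits at the end of the cassette. In the CRISPR-Cas12a-assisted PCR tagging approach associated with this plasmid, such a promoter would be expected to drive a guide RNA encoded on the reverse tagging oligo, although the record does not describe this explicitly. Two loxP sites in the same orientation bracket the marker and U6 promoter, so Cre recombinase could excise this region after integration. Amplification uses gene-specific M1 and M2 oligos that add the homology needed to target the locus of interest.
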