Addgene plasmid #120030: pMaCTag-P34
Purpose: Template for C-terminal PCR tagging of mammalian genes (Puromycin selection) with 3xFLAG
Depositing lab: Michael Knop. Depositing organization: Universitaet Heidelberg. Publication: CRISPR-Cas12a-assisted PCR tagging of mammalian genes. Fueller J, Herbst K, Meurer M, Gubicza K, Kurtulmus B, Knopf JD, Kirrmaier D, Buchmuller BC, Pereira G, Lemberg MK, Knop M. J Cell Biol. 2020 Jun 1;219(6). pii: 151766. doi: 10.1083/jcb.201910210. PubMed 32406907.
Backbone
  Vector backbone: pFA6a
  Backbone size w/o insert (bp): 2412
  Vector type: PCR Template
  Selectable markers: Puromycin
Growth in bacteria
  Bacterial resistance: Ampicillin, 100 μg/mL
  Growth temperature: 37°C
  Growth strain: DH5alpha
  Copy number: High Copy
Gene/Insert
  Gene/Insert name: 3xFLAG
  Species: H. sapiens (human)
  Promoter: None
  Tag / fusion protein: 3xFLAG (C terminal on backbone)
  Cloning method: Restriction Enzyme; 5′ cloning site BamHI (not destroyed); 3′ cloning site SpeI (not destroyed)
  Sequencing primers: 5′ SP6; 3′ AAACCACAACTAGAATGCAGTG
Terms and licenses: Academic/Nonprofit Terms; Industry Terms: Not Available to Industry
Depositor comments: Template plasmid for C-terminal PCR tagging of mammalian genes. For M1 and M2 tagging oligo design please visit www.pcr-tagging.com Please visit https://www.biorxiv.org/content/early/2018/11/20/473876 for BioRxiv preprint
How to cite: pMaCTag-P34 was a gift from Michael Knop (Addgene plasmid # 120030 ; http://n2t.net/addgene:120030 ; RRID:Addgene_120030)
