LOCUS       Exported 4159 bp ds-DNA circular SYN 12-MAY-2021
DEFINITION  Template for C-terminal PCR tagging of mammalian genes (Puromycin
            selection) with 3xFLAG.
ACCESSION   .
VERSION     .
KEYWORDS    pMaCTag-P34
SOURCE      synthetic DNA construct
  ORGANISM  synthetic DNA construct
REFERENCE   1 (bases 1 to 4159)
  AUTHORS   Fueller J, Herbst K, Meurer M, Gubicza K, Kurtulmus B, Knopf JD,
            Kirrmaier D, Buchmuller BC, Pereira G, Lemberg MK, Knop M
  TITLE     CRISPR-Cas12a-assisted PCR tagging of mammalian genes.
  JOURNAL   J Cell Biol. 2020 Jun 1;219(6). pii: 151766. doi:
            10.1083/jcb.201910210.
  PUBMED    32406907
REFERENCE   2 (bases 1 to 4159)
  AUTHORS   .
  TITLE     Direct Submission
  JOURNAL   Exported May 12, 2021 from SnapGene Server 1.1.58
            http://www.snapgene.com
FEATURES             Location/Qualifiers
     source          1..4159
                     /organism="synthetic DNA construct"
                     /mol_type="other DNA"
     CDS             64..129
                     /codon_start=1
                     /product="three tandem FLAG(R) epitope tags, followed by an
                     enterokinase cleavage site"
                     /label=3xFLAG
                     /translation="DYKDHDGDYKDHDIDYKDDDDK"
     polyA_signal    139..260
                     /label=SV40 poly(A) signal
                     /note="SV40 polyadenylation signal"
     primer_bind     complement(176..195)
                     /label=SV40pA-R
                     /note="SV40 polyA, reverse primer"
     primer_bind     230..249
                     /label=EBV-rev
                     /note="SV40 polyA terminator, reverse primer"
     protein_bind    267..300
                     /label=loxP
                     /bound_moiety="Cre recombinase"
                     /note="Cre-mediated recombination occurs in the 8-bp core
                     sequence (GCATACAT)."
     promoter        307..623
                     /label=SV40 promoter
                     /note="SV40 enhancer and early promoter"
     rep_origin      474..609
                     /label=SV40 ori
                     /note="SV40 origin of replication"
     primer_bind     536..555
                     /label=SV40pro-F
                     /note="SV40 promoter/origin, forward primer"
     polyA_signal    1245..1469
                     /label=bGH poly(A) signal
                     /note="bovine growth hormone polyadenylation signal"
     promoter        1476..1716
                     /label=U6 promoter
                     /note="RNA polymerase III promoter for human U6 snRNA"
     primer_bind     1476..1496
                     /label=hU6-F
                     /note="Human U6 promoter, forward primer"
     primer_bind     1647..1666
                     /label=LKO.1 5'
                     /note="Human U6 promoter, forward primer"
     protein_bind    1726..1759
                     /label=loxP
                     /bound_moiety="Cre recombinase"
                     /note="Cre-mediated recombination occurs in the 8-bp core
                     sequence (GCATACAT)."
     primer_bind     complement(1796..1815)
                     /label=T7
                     /note="T7 promoter, forward primer"
     promoter        complement(1797..1815)
                     /label=T7 promoter
                     /note="promoter for bacteriophage T7 RNA polymerase"
     primer_bind     complement(1902..1919)
                     /label=L4440
                     /note="L4440 vector, forward primer"
     rep_origin      complement(2073..2661)
                     /direction=LEFT
                     /label=ori
                     /note="high-copy-number ColE1/pMB1/pBR322/pUC origin of
                     replication"
     primer_bind     complement(2153..2172)
                     /label=pBR322ori-F
                     /note="pBR322 origin, forward primer"
     CDS             complement(2832..3692)
                     /codon_start=1
                     /gene="bla"
                     /product="beta-lactamase"
                     /label=AmpR
                     /note="confers resistance to ampicillin, carbenicillin, and
                     related antibiotics"
                     /translation="MSIQHFRVALIPFFAAFCLPVFAHPETLVKVKDAEDQLGARVGYI
                     ELDLNSGKILESFRPEERFPMMSTFKVLLCGAVLSRIDAGQEQLGRRIHYSQNDLVEYS
                     PVTEKHLTDGMTVRELCSAAITMSDNTAANLLLTTIGGPKELTAFLHNMGDHVTRLDRW
                     EPELNEAIPNDERDTTMPVAMATTLRKLLTGELLTLASRQQLIDWMEADKVAGPLLRSA
                     LPAGWFIADKSGAGERGSRGIIAALGPDGKPSRIVVIYTTGSQATMDERNRQIAEIGAS
                     LIKHW"
     primer_bind     3455..3474
                     /label=Amp-R
                     /note="Ampicillin resistance gene, reverse primer"
     promoter        complement(3693..3797)
                     /gene="bla"
                     /label=AmpR promoter
     primer_bind     3865..3883
                     /label=pBRforEco
                     /note="pBR322 vectors, upsteam of EcoRI site, forward
                     primer"
     primer_bind     complement(3921..3943)
                     /label=pGEX 3'
                     /note="pGEX vectors, reverse primer"
     primer_bind     4043..4062
                     /label=pRS-marker
                     /note="pRS vectors, use to sequence yeast selectable
                     marker"
     promoter        4143..2
                     /label=SP6 promoter
                     /note="promoter for bacteriophage SP6 RNA polymerase"
     primer_bind     4143..1
                     /label=SP6
                     /note="SP6 promoter, forward primer"
ORIGIN
        1 gaacgcggcc gccagctgaa gcttcgtacg tcaggtggag gaggtagtgg cggaggcgga
       61 tccgactaca aagaccatga cggtgattat aaagatcatg atatcgatta caaggatgac
      121 gatgacaagt gaactagtaa cttgtttatt gcagcttata atggttacaa ataaagcaat
      181 agcatcacaa atttcacaaa taaagcattt ttttcactgc attctagttg tggtttgtcc
      241 aaactcatca atgtatctta gtcgatataa cttcgtatag catacattat acgaagttat
      301 gtcgacggtg tggaaagtcc ccaggctccc cagcaggcag aagtatgcaa agcatgcatc
      361 tcaattagtc agcaaccagg tgtggaaagt ccccaggctc cccagcaggc agaagtatgc
      421 aaagcatgca tctcaattag tcagcaacca tagtcccgcc cctaactccg cccatcccgc
      481 ccctaactcc gcccagttcc gcccattctc cgccccatgg ctgactaatt ttttttattt
      541 atgcagaggc cgaggccgcc tcggcctctg agctattcca gaagtagtga ggaggctttt
      601 ttggaggcct aggcttttgc aaagaattcg ccaccatgac tgagtacaag cctactgtgc
      661 gtttagccac cagggatgat gtgccacgag ccgtgaggac actagcagcc gcctttgctg
      721 actacccagc tacaaggcac accgtggacc ctgacagaca cattgaaaga gtcacagaac
      781 ttcaggagct gtttttaact agggtgggcc tggatattgg caaagtctgg gtggccgatg
      841 atggagcagc agttgcagtg tggaccaccc cagagtctgt tgaagctgga gctgtctttg
      901 cagaaattgg accaagaatg gccgagttat ctggcagcag gctggctgct caacagcaga
      961 tggaaggatt attagctccc cacagaccca aggagcctgc ctggttcctg gcaacagttg
     1021 gagtttctcc agaccatcag ggcaagggct taggatctgc tgtggtgctg cctggtgtgg
     1081 aagcagctga gagagctggg gtgccagcat ttctggagac atcagctcct agaaacctgc
     1141 ccttctatga acggctgggc ttcacagtga ctgctgatgt ggaggtgcct gagggcccca
     1201 gaacctggtg catgacaaga aaaccaggag cctgactgca gcgactgtgc cttctagttg
     1261 ccagccatct gttgtttgcc cctcccccgt gccttccttg accctggaag gtgccactcc
     1321 cactgtcctt tcctaataaa atgaggaaat tgcatcgcat tgtctgagta ggtgtcattc
     1381 tattctgggg ggtggggtgg ggcaggacag caagggggag gattgggaag acaatagcag
     1441 gcatgctggg gatgcggtgg gctctatggc tcgaggaggg cctatttccc atgattcctt
     1501 catatttgca tatacgatac aaggctgtta gagagataat tggaattaat ttgactgtaa
     1561 acacaaagat attagtacaa aatacgtgac gtagaaagta ataatttctt gggtagtttg
     1621 cagttttaaa attatgtttt aaaatggact atcatatgct taccgtaact tgaaagtatt
     1681 tcgatttctt ggctttatat atcttgtgga aaggacgaaa caccgataac ttcgtatagc
     1741 atacattata cgaagttatg gtaccgatgc agctagcccg cggatctgcc ggtctcccta
     1801 tagtgagtcg tattaatttc gataagccag gttaacctgc attaatgaat cggccaacgc
     1861 gcggggagag gcggtttgcg tattgggcgc tcttccgctt cctcgctcac tgactcgctg
     1921 cgctcggtcg ttcggctgcg gcgagcggta tcagctcact caaaggcggt aatacggtta
     1981 tccacagaat caggggataa cgcaggaaag aacatgtgag caaaaggcca gcaaaaggcc
     2041 aggaaccgta aaaaggccgc gttgctggcg tttttccata ggctccgccc ccctgacgag
     2101 catcacaaaa atcgacgctc aagtcagagg tggcgaaacc cgacaggact ataaagatac
     2161 caggcgtttc cccctggaag ctccctcgtg cgctctcctg ttccgaccct gccgcttacc
     2221 ggatacctgt ccgcctttct cccttcggga agcgtggcgc tttctcaatg ctcacgctgt
     2281 aggtatctca gttcggtgta ggtcgttcgc tccaagctgg gctgtgtgca cgaacccccc
     2341 gttcagcccg accgctgcgc cttatccggt aactatcgtc ttgagtccaa cccggtaaga
     2401 cacgacttat cgccactggc agcagccact ggtaacagga ttagcagagc gaggtatgta
     2461 ggcggtgcta cagagttctt gaagtggtgg cctaactacg gctacactag aaggacagta
     2521 tttggtatct gcgctctgct gaagccagtt accttcggaa aaagagttgg tagctcttga
     2581 tccggcaaac aaaccaccgc tggtagcggt ggtttttttg tttgcaagca gcagattacg
     2641 cgcagaaaaa aaggatctca agaagatcct ttgatctttt ctacggggtc tgacgctcag
     2701 tggaacgaaa actcacgtta agggattttg gtcatgagat tatcaaaaag gatcttcacc
     2761 tagatccttt taaattaaaa atgaagtttt aaatcaatct aaagtatata tgagtaaact
     2821 tggtctgaca gttaccaatg cttaatcagt gaggcaccta tctcagcgat ctgtctattt
     2881 cgttcatcca tagttgcctg actccccgtc gtgtagataa ctacgatacg ggagggctta
     2941 ccatctggcc ccagtgctgc aatgataccg cgagacccac gctcaccggc tccagattta
     3001 tcagcaataa accagccagc cggaagggcc gagcgcagaa gtggtcctgc aactttatcc
     3061 gcctccatcc agtctattaa ttgttgccgg gaagctagag taagtagttc gccagttaat
     3121 agtttgcgca acgttgttgc cattgctaca ggcatcgtgg tgtcacgctc gtcgtttggt
     3181 atggcttcat tcagctccgg ttcccaacga tcaaggcgag ttacatgatc ccccatgttg
     3241 tgcaaaaaag cggttagctc cttcggtcct ccgatcgttg tcagaagtaa gttggccgca
     3301 gtgttatcac tcatggttat ggcagcactg cataattctc ttactgtcat gccatccgta
     3361 agatgctttt ctgtgactgg tgagtactca accaagtcat tctgagaata gtgtatgcgg
     3421 cgaccgagtt gctcttgccc ggcgtcaata cgggataata ccgcgccaca tagcagaact
     3481 ttaaaagtgc tcatcattgg aaaacgttct tcggggcgaa aactctcaag gatcttaccg
     3541 ctgttgagat ccagttcgat gtaacccact cgtgcaccca actgatcttc agcatctttt
     3601 actttcacca gcgtttctgg gtgagcaaaa acaggaaggc aaaatgccgc aaaaaaggga
     3661 ataagggcga cacggaaatg ttgaatactc atactcttcc tttttcaata ttattgaagc
     3721 atttatcagg gttattgtct catgagcgga tacatatttg aatgtattta gaaaaataaa
     3781 caaatagggg ttccgcgcac atttccccga aaagtgccac ctgacgtcta agaaaccatt
     3841 attatcatga cattaaccta taaaaatagg cgtatcacga ggccctttcg tctcgcgcgt
     3901 ttcggtgatg acggtgaaaa cctctgacac atgcagctcc cggagacggt cacagcttgt
     3961 ctgtaagcgg atgccgggag cagacaagcc cgtcagggcg cgtcagcggg tgttggcggg
     4021 tgtcggggct ggcttaacta tgcggcatca gagcagattg tactgagagt gcaccatatg
     4081 gacatattgt cgttagaacg cggctacaat taatacataa ccttatgtat catacacata
     4141 cgatttaggt gacactata
//
